Addgene plasmid #21522: GFP-GW1D1aMut(W>A)
Depositing lab: Edward Chan. Depositing organization: University of Florida. Publication: The C-terminal half of human Ago2 binds to multiple GW-rich regions of GW182 and requires GW182 to mediate silencing. Lian SL, Li S, Abadal GX, Pauley BA, Fritzler MJ, Chan EK. RNA. 2009 May . 15(5):804-13. 10.1261/rna.1229409 PubMed 19324964.
Backbone
  Vector backbone: custom-made pDEST:gfp vector
  Vector type: Mammalian Expression
Growth in bacteria
  Bacterial resistance: Ampicillin, 100 μg/mL
  Growth temperature: 37°C
  Growth strain: DH5alpha
  Copy number: Unknown
Gene/Insert
  Gene/Insert name: TNRC6A (alt name: GW182)
  Species: H. sapiens (human)
  Insert size (bp): 750
  Mutation: contain aa254-503, mutate every tryptophan (total 5 of them) to alanine
  GenBank ID: NM_014494
  Entrez Gene: TNRC6A (a.k.a. CAGH26, FAME6, GW1, GW182, TNRC6)
  Tag / fusion protein: GFP (N terminal on backbone)
  Cloning method: Gateway Cloning
  Sequencing primers: 5′ GACCGCCGCCGGGATCACT
Terms and licenses: Academic/Nonprofit Terms; Industry Terms: Not Available to Industry
How to cite: GFP-GW1D1aMut(W>A) was a gift from Edward Chan (Addgene plasmid # 21522 ; http://n2t.net/addgene:21522 ; RRID:Addgene_21522)
