[The description below was written by a language model from this plasmid's Addgene catalogue record.]
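Description:
GFP-GW1D1aMut(W>A) is a mammalian expression plasmid built by Gateway cloning into a custom-made pDEST:gfp destination vector. It is propagated in E. coli under ampicillin selection. The record does not state the copy number, the origin of replication, the promoter driving expression in mammalian cells, or any mammalian selection marker, and no feature table is available to fill in these details.

The insert is a fragment of about 750 bp from human TNRC6A, better known as GW182, a glycine/tryptophan-rich protein that partners with Argonaute proteins in microRNA-mediated silencing. The fragment encodes amino acids 254–503 of the protein, and all five tryptophan residues within this region have been changed to alanine. GFP is supplied by the backbone and is fused to the N terminus of the fragment, so the expressed product is a fluorescent fusion protein that can be followed by microscopy or detected through the GFP moiety.

The associated study examined how the C-terminal half of human Ago2 binds multiple GW-rich regions of GW182 and its dependence on GW182 for silencing. In that context, this construct most plausibly serves as a tryptophan-deficient mutant for comparison with the corresponding wild-type fragment, testing whether the tryptophans in this GW-rich region are needed for Ago2 interaction. The record itself does not describe specific assays or results.
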