>Addgene plasmid #21522 | GFP-GW1D1aMut(W>A) | depositor partial sequence | sequence record 9912 | Author sequence
ATGGATGCTGATTCTGCCTCCAGTTCTGAATCAGAGAGAAACATCACTATCATGGCTTCAGGGAACACAG
GTGGTGAAAAAGATGGCCTTCGGAATAGCACTGGACTTGGTTCCCAAAACAAGTTTGTAGTTGGTAGCAG
CAGCAATAATGTGGGCCATGGAAGTAGTACTGGGCCAGCCGGTTTTTCCCATGGAGCCATAATAAGCACA
TGTCAGGTCTCTGTGGATGCTCCTGAAAGCAAATCTGAAAGTAGCAACAATAGAATGAATGCTGCCGGCA
CTGTAAGTTCTTCATCAAATGGAGGGTTAAATCCAAGCACTTTGAATTCAGCTAGCAACCATGGTGCCGC
CCCAGTATTAGAGAACAATGGACTTGCCCTAAAAGGGCCTGTAGGGAGTGGTAGTTCTGGCATTAATATT
CAGTGCAGTACTATAGGCCAGATGCCTAACAATCAGAGTATTAACTCTAAAGTGAGTGGTGGTTCTACCC
ATGGTACCGCCGGAAGCCTTCAGGAAACTTGTGAATCTGAAGTAAGTGGTACACAGAAGGTTTCATTCAG
TGGTCAACCTCAAAATATTACCACTGAAATGACTGGACCAAATAACACTACTAACTTTATGACCTCTAGT
TTACCAAACTCCGGTTCAGTGCAGAATAATGAGCTGCCTAGTAGTAACACAGGGGCCGCCCGTGTGAGCA
CAATGAATCATCCTCAGATGCAGGCTCCATCAGGTATGAATGGCACTTCC
