>Addgene plasmid #21522 | GFP-GW1D1aMut(W>A) | addgene partial sequence | sequence record 27286 | EGFP-C 5'-CATGGTCCTGCTGGAGTTCGTG-3'
CACGGGGACTCTCGGCATGGACGAGCTGTACAAGTCTAGAGGATCATCAACAAGTTTGTACAAAAAAGCA
GGCTTCATGGATGCTGATTCTGCCTCCAGTTCTGAATCAGAGAGAAACATCACTATCATGGCTTCAGGGA
ACACAGGTGGTGAAAAAGATGGCCTTCGGAATAGCACTGGACTTGGTTCCCAAAACAAGTTTGTAGTTGG
TAGCAGCAGCAATAATGTGGGCCATGGAAGTAGTACTGGGCCAGCCGGTTTTTCCCATGGAGCCATAATA
AGCACATGTCAGGTCTCTGTGGATGCTCCTGAAAGCAAATCTGAAAGTAGCAACAATAGAATGAATGCTG
CCGGCACTGTAAGTTCTTCATCAAATGGAGGGTTAAATCCAAGCACTTTGAATTCAGCTAGCAACCATGG
TGCCGCCCCAGTATTAGAGAACAATGGACTTGCCCTAAAAGGGCCTGTAGGGAGTGGTAGTTCTGGCATT
AATATTCAGTGCAGTACTATAGGCCAGATGCCTAACAATCAGAGTATTAACTCTAAAGTGAGTGGTGGTT
CTACCCATGGTACCGCCGGAAGCCTTCAGGAAACTTGTGAATCTGAAGTAAGTGGTACACAGAAGGTTTC
ATTCAGTGGTCAACCTCAAAATATTACCACTGAAATGACTGGACCAAATAACACTACTAACTTTATGACC
TCTAGTTTACCAAACTCCGGTTCAGTGCAGAATAATGAGCTGCCTAGTAGTAACACAGGGGCCGCCCGTG
GTGAGCACAATGAATCATCCTCAGATGCAGGCTCCATCAGTATGAATGGCACTTCCTGAACCCAGCCTTT
CTTGTACAAGTGATGATCGCACCCTCGAGGCCCTTAAGGTGACATAGGTGCCGGATCAGACCCTGAATAA
GAAATAACAATTGGATTGA
